Addgene plasmid #115102: IKU2 X076_pECIA2
Purpose: Bait vector IKU2 X076_pECIA2 should be used with prey vector IKU2 X076_pECIA14.
Depositing lab: Youssef Belkhadir. Depositing organization: Gregor Mendel Institute of Molecular Plant Biology. Publication: An extracellular network of Arabidopsis leucine-rich repeat receptor kinases. Smakowska-Luzan E, Mott GA, Parys K, Stegmann M, Howton TC, Layeghifard M, Neuhold J, Lehner A, Kong J, Grunwald K, Weinberger N, Satbhai SB, Mayer D, Busch W, Madalinski M, Stolt-Bergner P, Provart NJ, Mukhtar MS, Zipfel C, Desveaux D, Guttman DS, Belkhadir Y. Nature. 2018 Jan 18;553(7688):342-346. doi: 10.1038/nature25184. Epub 2018 Jan 10. PubMed 29320478.
Backbone
  Vector backbone: pECIA2
  Backbone manufacturer: Chris Garcia (Addgene plasmid # 47032)
  Vector type: Insect Expression
Growth in bacteria
  Bacterial resistance: Ampicillin, 100 μg/mL
  Growth temperature: 37°C
  Growth strain: DH5alpha
  Copy number: High Copy
Gene/Insert
  Gene/Insert name: AT3G19700
  Species: A. thaliana (mustard weed)
  Promoter: Metallothionein (Copper-Inducible)
  Tag / fusion protein: Fc, V5 and hexahistidine tags (C terminal on backbone)
  Cloning method: Ligation Independent Cloning
Terms and licenses: Academic/Nonprofit Terms; Industry Terms: Not Available to Industry
Depositor comments: Plasmid for secreted expression in Drosophila cell culture by induction via CuSO4. Insert is an extracellular domain of indicated LRR-RK, C-terminally tagged with Fc, V5 and hexahistidine tags. Insert Protein Sequence: SNHSEEVENLLKLKSTFGETKSDDVFKTWTHRNSACEFAGIVCNSDGNVVEINLGSRSLINRDDDGRFTDLPFDSICDLKLLEKLVLGNNSLRGQIGTNLGKCNRLRYLDLGINNFSGEFPAIDSLQLLEFLSLNASGISGIFPWSSLKDLKRLSFLSVGDNRFGSHPFPREILNLTALQWVYLSNSSITGKIPEGIKNLVRLQNLELSDNQISGEIPKEIVQLKNLRQLEIYSNDLTGKLPLGFRNLTNLRNFDASNNSLEGDLSELRFLKNLVSLGMFENRLTGEIPKEFGDFKSLAALSLYRNQLTGKLPRRLGSWTAFKYIDVSENFLEGQIPPYMCKKGVMTHLLMLQNRFTGQFPESYAKCKTLIRLRVSNNSLSGMIPSGIWGLPNLQFLDLASNYFEGNLTGDIGNAKSLGSLDLSNNRFSGSLPFQISGANSLVSVNLRMNKFSGIVPESFGKLKELSSLILDQNNLSGAIPKSLGLCTSLVDLNFAGNSLSEEIPESLGSLKLLNSLNLSGNKLSGMIPVGLSALKLSLLDLSNNQLTGSVPESLVSGSFEGNSGLCSSKIRYLRPCPLGKPHSQGKRKHLS
How to cite: IKU2 X076_pECIA2 was a gift from Youssef Belkhadir (Addgene plasmid # 115102 ; http://n2t.net/addgene:115102 ; RRID:Addgene_115102)
