[The description below was written by a language model from this plasmid's Addgene catalogue record and pLannotate feature annotations shown in this document.]
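Description:
IKU2 X076_pECIA2 is an insect-cell expression plasmid built on the pECIA2 backbone, designed to produce a secreted, tagged form of a plant receptor ectodomain in Drosophila cell culture. It is maintained in E. coli as a high-copy plasmid through a ColE1/pUC-type origin and is selected with ampicillin via the β-lactamase gene. The remaining bacterial elements in the feature table (lac promoter and operator, and fragments of lacZα, lacI, rop and bom) are remnants of the pUC/pBR322-derived cloning backbone rather than functional parts of the payload.

The expression cassette is driven by the Drosophila metallothionein promoter, so transcription is switched on by adding copper sulfate. Downstream, the Drosophila BiP signal sequence directs the product into the secretory pathway and is fused in frame to the extracellular domain of IKU2 (AT3G19700), a leucine-rich repeat receptor kinase from Arabidopsis thaliana that influences seed size through endosperm cellularization. Only the ectodomain is present, inserted by ligation-independent cloning. It is followed by a human IgG1 Fc fragment, a V5 epitope and, according to the catalogue entry, a hexahistidine tag, which the automated annotation does not list separately. An SV40 polyadenylation signal lies after the cassette.

This plasmid is the "bait" version of the construct and is meant to be paired with the corresponding pECIA14 "prey" vector. The set was used to map pairwise extracellular interactions among Arabidopsis LRR receptor kinases. The Fc, V5 and His tags are the kind commonly used for capture, detection or purification of secreted protein, although the record does not spell out their individual roles.
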