Features (pLannotate 1.2.2; 18 found; start..end, strand, type, name):
     23..449     +  promoter       MT promoter: Drosophila metallothionein promoter
    467..520     +  sig_peptide    BiP signal sequence: Drosophila BiP signal sequence
    521..2296    +  CDS            IKU2 (fragment): IKU2_ARATH - Experimental evidence at protein level: Swiss-Prot protein existence level 1. Modulates the seed size by negatively regulating the cellularization of syncytial endosperm. From Arabidopsis thaliana (Mouse-ear cress).
   2327..3007    +  CDS            IGHG1 (fragment): IGHG1_HUMAN - Experimental evidence at protein level: Swiss-Prot protein existence level 1. Constant region of immunoglobulin heavy chains. Immunoglobulins, also known as antibodies, are membrane-bound or secreted glycoproteins produced by B lymphocytes. In the recognition phase of humoral immunity, the membrane-bound immunoglobulins serve as receptors which, upon binding of a specific antigen, trigger the clonal expansion and differentiation of B lymphocytes into immunoglobulins- secreting plasma cells. Secreted immunoglobulins mediate the effector phase of humoral immunity, which results in
   3026..3067    +  CDS            V5 tag: epitope tag from simian virus 5
   3167..3301    -  polyA_signal   SV40 poly(A) signal: SV40 polyadenylation signal
   3324..3408    -  CDS            large T antigen (fragment): large T antigen from SV40 (simian virus 40)
   3408..3432    +  misc_feature   MCS (fragment): pUC18/19 multiple cloning site
   3469..3485    -  protein_bind   lac operator: The lac repressor binds to the lac operator to inhibit transcription in E. coli. This inhibition can be relieved by adding lactose or isopropyl-β-D-thiogalactopyranoside (IPTG). lac repressor encoded by lacI
   3493..3523    -  promoter       lac promoter: promoter for the E. coli lac operon
   3538..3559    -  protein_bind   CAP binding site: CAP binding activates transcription in the presence of cAMP. E. coli catabolite activator protein
   3572..3664    -  CDS            lacI (fragment): lac repressor; lacI; The lac repressor binds to the lac operator to inhibit transcription in E. coli. This inhibition can be relieved by adding lactose or isopropyl-β-D-thiogalactopyranoside (IPTG).
   3847..4435    -  rep_origin     ori: high-copy-number ColE1/pMB1/pBR322/pUC origin of replication
   4606..5466    -  CDS            AmpR: β-lactamase; bla; confers resistance to ampicillin, carbenicillin, and related antibiotics
   5467..5571    -  promoter       AmpR promoter: bla
   5666..5701    +  CDS            rop (fragment): Rop protein, which maintains plasmids at low copy number; rop
   5803..5902    +  misc_feature   bom (fragment): basis of mobility region from pBR322
   5908..21      -  CDS            lacZα (fragment) (across the origin): LacZα fragment of β-galactosidase; lacZ fragment
>Addgene plasmid #115102 | IKU2 X076_pECIA2 | addgene full sequence | sequence record 298816 | Addgene NGS Result
GTAAAACGACGGCCAGTGAATTAATTCGTTGCAGGACAGGATGTGGTGCCCGATGTGACTAGCTCTTTGC
TGCAGGCCGTCCTATCCTCTGGTTCCGATAAGAGACCCAGAACTCCGGCCCCCCACCGCCCACCGCCACC
CCCATACATATGTGGTACGCAAGTAAGAGTGCCTGCGCATGCCCCATGTGCCCCACCAAGAGCTTTGCAT
CCCATACAAGTCCCCAAAGTGGAGAACCGAACCAATTCTTCGCGGGCAGAACAAAAGCTTCTGCACACGT
CTCCACTCGAATTTGGAGCCGGCCGGCGTGTGCAAAAGAGGTGAATCGAACGAAAGACCCGTGTGTAAAG
CCGCGTTTCCAAAATGTATAAAACCGAGAGCATCTGGCCAATGTGCATCAGTTGTGGTCAGCAGCAAAAT
CAAGTGAATCATCTCAGTGCAACTAAAGGGGGGATCCGATCTCAATATGAAGTTATGCATATTACTGGCC
GTCGTGGCCTTTGTTGGCCTCTCGCTCGGGTCCAACCACAGTGAAGAAGTCGAGAATCTTCTCAAACTGA
AATCCACCTTTGGAGAAACAAAATCCGACGACGTCTTTAAGACCTGGACTCACCGGAATTCGGCATGTGA
ATTCGCCGGAATCGTATGTAATTCCGACGGAAACGTCGTCGAGATCAACCTTGGAAGTCGGAGTTTGATC
AACCGAGACGACGACGGTAGGTTCACCGATCTTCCTTTCGATTCAATCTGCGATTTGAAGTTGCTGGAGA
AGCTTGTTCTAGGAAACAACTCTTTACGTGGTCAGATTGGTACGAATCTCGGGAAATGTAATCGCTTGAG
ATACTTAGACCTCGGGATCAACAATTTCTCCGGTGAGTTTCCGGCGATTGATTCGTTACAATTACTCGAG
TTTTTGAGCTTAAACGCTTCTGGAATCTCTGGAATATTCCCATGGAGTTCTCTAAAAGACCTGAAACGAT
TGAGTTTCCTAAGCGTTGGAGATAACCGATTCGGTTCGCATCCATTTCCTAGAGAGATTCTAAATCTCAC
TGCCTTGCAATGGGTTTATCTGAGTAACAGCAGCATCACTGGTAAGATTCCAGAGGGAATCAAAAACCTT
GTTCGTCTACAAAACTTGGAGCTCTCTGATAATCAGATCTCTGGTGAAATTCCAAAGGAGATTGTTCAGC
TCAAAAACCTAAGGCAGCTTGAGATTTATAGTAATGACTTGACCGGTAAGTTACCATTGGGTTTTAGGAA
TTTGACGAATCTGAGGAATTTCGACGCCTCTAACAACTCCTTGGAAGGTGATTTATCAGAGCTGCGGTTC
TTAAAGAATCTTGTGTCTCTTGGAATGTTCGAAAACCGATTAACCGGTGAGATTCCAAAAGAGTTTGGAG
ATTTCAAGAGTTTAGCTGCTTTGTCTCTTTACAGAAACCAGCTCACAGGGAAGCTTCCGAGGAGACTCGG
TTCTTGGACAGCTTTTAAGTACATCGACGTGTCTGAGAACTTCTTGGAAGGTCAGATTCCTCCTTATATG
TGCAAGAAAGGCGTAATGACGCATCTTCTCATGTTGCAGAACAGATTCACAGGACAATTTCCAGAGAGTT
ATGCTAAATGTAAGACTCTGATTCGTCTTCGTGTAAGTAACAACTCTCTCTCTGGAATGATTCCTTCAGG
GATTTGGGGTCTTCCTAATCTACAGTTTCTTGACCTTGCTTCAAACTATTTTGAAGGAAACCTCACTGGT
GATATTGGTAATGCCAAGTCTCTAGGTTCTTTAGATTTGAGCAATAATAGATTTTCAGGTTCTCTACCGT
TTCAGATCTCAGGAGCTAACTCGTTAGTGTCGGTTAATCTTCGAATGAATAAGTTTTCCGGGATAGTTCC
TGAATCTTTTGGTAAGCTTAAGGAGCTTTCAAGTCTCATTCTTGACCAGAATAATCTATCTGGTGCTATA
CCAAAGTCACTAGGCTTATGCACATCTTTGGTTGATCTAAACTTTGCTGGAAACTCACTCTCTGAGGAAA
TCCCGGAAAGTTTAGGATCTTTAAAGTTATTGAATTCCCTGAATCTGTCAGGAAACAAATTATCAGGAAT
GATTCCTGTTGGTTTGTCGGCTCTGAAGCTAAGCTTACTTGACTTATCCAACAACCAATTGACCGGTTCT
GTTCCTGAATCTCTCGTAAGTGGAAGCTTTGAAGGAAATTCAGGACTATGCAGCTCAAAGATCAGATATC
TTCGTCCATGTCCGCTTGGAAAACCTCACAGCCAAGGGAAGAGGAAACATTTGTCACTGGAGGTGCTGTT
CCAGGGACCAGGGAGCGACAAAACTCACACATGCCCACCGTGCCCAGCACCTGAACTCCTGGGGGGACCG
TCAGTCTTCCTCTTCCCCCCAAAACCCAAGGACACCCTCATGATCTCCCGGACCCCTGAGGTCACATGCG
TGGTGGTGGACGTGAGCCACGAAGACCCTGAGGTCAAGTTCAACTGGTACGTGGACGGCGTGGAGGTGCA
TAATGCCAAGACAAAGCCGCGGGAGGAGCAGTACAACAGCACGTACCGTGTGGTCAGCGTCCTCACCGTC
CTGCACCAGGACTGGCTGAATGGCAAGGAGTACAAGTGCAAGGTCTCCAACAAAGCCCTCCCAGCCCCCA
TCGAGAAAACCATCTCCAAAGCCAAAGGGCAGCCCCGAGAACCACAGGTGTACACCCTGCCCCCATCCCG
GGAGGAGATGACCAAGAACCAGGTCAGCCTGACCTGCCTGGTCAAAGGCTTCTATCCCAGCGACATCGCC
GTGGAGTGGGAGAGCAATGGGCAGCCGGAGAACAACTACAAGACCACGCCTCCCGTGCTGGACTCCGACG
GCTCCTTCTTCCTCTACAGCAAGCTCACCGTGGACAAGAGCAGGTGGCAGCAGGGGAACGTCTTCTCATG
CTCCGTGATGCATGAGGGTCTGCACAACCACTACACGCAGAAGAGCCTCTCCCTGTCTCCGGGTAAATCT
AGAGGGCCCTTCGAAGGTAAGCCTATCCCTAACCCTCTCCTCGGTCTCGATTCTACGCGTACCGGTCATC
ATCACCATCACCATTGAGTTTAAACCCGCTGATCAGCCTCGACTGTGCCTTCTAAGGCCTGAGCTCGCTG
ATCAGCCTCGATCGAGGATCCAGACATGATAAGATACATTGATGAGTTTGGACAAACCACAACTAGAATG
CAGTGAAAAAAATGCTTTATTTGTGAAATTTGTGATGCTATTGCTTTATTTGTAACCATTATAAGCTGCA
ATAAACAAGTTAACAACAACAATTGCATTCATTTTATGTTTCAGGTTCAGGGGGAGGTGTGGGAGGTTTT
TTAAAGCAAGTAAAACCTCTACAAATGTGGTATGGCTGATTATGATCAGTCGACCTGCAGGCATGCAAGC
TTGGCGTAATCATGGTCATAGCTGTTTCCTGTGTGAAATTGTTATCCGCTCACAATTCCACACAACATAC
GAGCCGGAAGCATAAAGTGTAAAGCCTGGGGTGCCTAATGAGTGAGCTAACTCACATTAATTGCGTTGCG
CTCACTGCCCGCTTTCCAGTCGGGAAACCTGTCGTGCCAGCTGCATTAATGAATCGGCCAACGCGCGGGG
AGAGGCGGTTTGCGTATTGGGCGCTCTTCCGCTTCCTCGCTCACTGACTCGCTGCGCTCGGTCGTTCGGC
TGCGGCGAGCGGTATCAGCTCACTCAAAGGCGGTAATACGGTTATCCACAGAATCAGGGGATAACGCAGG
AAAGAACATGTGAGCAAAAGGCCAGCAAAAGGCCAGGAACCGTAAAAAGGCCGCGTTGCTGGCGTTTTTC
CATAGGCTCCGCCCCCCTGACGAGCATCACAAAAATCGACGCTCAAGTCAGAGGTGGCGAAACCCGACAG
GACTATAAAGATACCAGGCGTTTCCCCCTGGAAGCTCCCTCGTGCGCTCTCCTGTTCCGACCCTGCCGCT
TACCGGATACCTGTCCGCCTTTCTCCCTTCGGGAAGCGTGGCGCTTTCTCATAGCTCACGCTGTAGGTAT
CTCAGTTCGGTGTAGGTCGTTCGCTCCAAGCTGGGCTGTGTGCACGAACCCCCCGTTCAGCCCGACCGCT
GCGCCTTATCCGGTAACTATCGTCTTGAGTCCAACCCGGTAAGACACGACTTATCGCCACTGGCAGCAGC
CACTGGTAACAGGATTAGCAGAGCGAGGTATGTAGGCGGTGCTACAGAGTTCTTGAAGTGGTGGCCTAAC
TACGGCTACACTAGAAGAACAGTATTTGGTATCTGCGCTCTGCTGAAGCCAGTTACCTTCGGAAAAAGAG
TTGGTAGCTCTTGATCCGGCAAACAAACCACCGCTGGTAGCGGTGGTTTTTTTGTTTGCAAGCAGCAGAT
TACGCGCAGAAAAAAAGGATCTCAAGAAGATCCTTTGATCTTTTCTACGGGGTCTGACGCTCAGTGGAAC
GAAAACTCACGTTAAGGGATTTTGGTCATGAGATTATCAAAAAGGATCTTCACCTAGATCCTTTTAAATT
AAAAATGAAGTTTTAAATCAATCTAAAGTATATATGAGTAAACTTGGTCTGACAGTTACCAATGCTTAAT
CAGTGAGGCACCTATCTCAGCGATCTGTCTATTTCGTTCATCCATAGTTGCCTGACTCCCCGTCGTGTAG
ATAACTACGATACGGGAGGGCTTACCATCTGGCCCCAGTGCTGCAATGATACCGCGAGACCCACGCTCAC
CGGCTCCAGATTTATCAGCAATAAACCAGCCAGCCGGAAGGGCCGAGCGCAGAAGTGGTCCTGCAACTTT
ATCCGCCTCCATCCAGTCTATTAATTGTTGCCGGGAAGCTAGAGTAAGTAGTTCGCCAGTTAATAGTTTG
CGCAACGTTGTTGCCATTGCTACAGGCATCGTGGTGTCACGCTCGTCGTTTGGTATGGCTTCATTCAGCT
CCGGTTCCCAACGATCAAGGCGAGTTACATGATCCCCCATGTTGTGCAAAAAAGCGGTTAGCTCCTTCGG
TCCTCCGATCGTTGTCAGAAGTAAGTTGGCCGCAGTGTTATCACTCATGGTTATGGCAGCACTGCATAAT
TCTCTTACTGTCATGCCATCCGTAAGATGCTTTTCTGTGACTGGTGAGTACTCAACCAAGTCATTCTGAG
AATAGTGTATGCGGCGACCGAGTTGCTCTTGCCCGGCGTCAATACGGGATAATACCGCGCCACATAGCAG
AACTTTAAAAGTGCTCATCATTGGAAAACGTTCTTCGGGGCGAAAACTCTCAAGGATCTTACCGCTGTTG
AGATCCAGTTCGATGTAACCCACTCGTGCACCCAACTGATCTTCAGCATCTTTTACTTTCACCAGCGTTT
CTGGGTGAGCAAAAACAGGAAGGCAAAATGCCGCAAAAAAGGGAATAAGGGCGACACGGAAATGTTGAAT
ACTCATACTCTTCCTTTTTCAATATTATTGAAGCATTTATCAGGGTTATTGTCTCATGAGCGGATACATA
TTTGAATGTATTTAGAAAAATAAACAAATAGGGGTTCCGCGCACATTTCCCCGAAAAGTGCCACCTGACG
TCTAAGAAACCATTATTATCATGACATTAACCTATAAAAATAGGCGTATCACGAGGCCCTTTCGTCTCGC
GCGTTTCGGTGATGACGGTGAAAACCTCTGACACATGCAGCTCCCGGAGACGGTCACAGCTTGTCTGTAA
GCGGATGCCGGGAGCAGACAAGCCCGTCAGGGCGCGTCAGCGGGTGTTGGCGGGTGTCGGGGCTGGCTTA
ACTATGCGGCATCAGAGCAGATTGTACTGAGAGTGCACCATATGCGGTGTGAAATACCGCACAGATGCGT
AAGGAGAAAATACCGCATCAGGCGCCATTCGCCATTCAGGCTGCGCAACTGTTGGGAAGGGCGATCGGTG
CGGGCCTCTTCGCTATTACGCCAGCTGGCGAAAGGGGGATGTGCTGCAAGGCGATTAAGTTGGGTAACGC
CAGGGTTTTCCCAGTCACGACGTT
